Addgene plasmid #103293: LSB-hsa-miR-18a-5p
Purpose: Used to sense miRNA activity using fluorescence based tools. hsa-miR-18a-5p target in 3' UTR of of mKate. miRNA activity can be measured by the repression of mKate2 relative to EBFP2 fluorescent proteins . Plasmid is inherently unstable; please see Depositor Comments
Depositing lab: Ron Weiss. Depositing organization: Massachusetts Institute of Technology. Publication: A mixed antagonistic/synergistic miRNA repression model enables accurate predictions of multi-input miRNA sensor activity. Gam JJ, Babb J, Weiss R. Nat Commun. 2018 Jun 22;9(1):2430. doi: 10.1038/s41467-018-04575-0. PubMed 29934631.
Backbone
  Vector backbone: Low Sensor Backbone (LSB)
  Vector type: Mammalian Expression, Synthetic Biology
Growth in bacteria
  Bacterial resistance: Ampicillin and Kanamycin, 100 & 50 μg/mL
  Growth temperature: 30°C
  Growth strain: NEB Stable
  Copy number: High Copy
Gene/Insert
  Gene/Insert name: hsa-miR-18a-5p target
  Species: H. sapiens (human)
  Entrez Gene: MIR18A (a.k.a. C13orf25, MIR17HG, MIR18, MIRH1, MIRHG1, MIRN18, MIRN18A, hsa-mir-18, hsa-mir-18a, miR-18, miRNA18A, mir-18a)
  Promoter: EF-1a
  Cloning method: Gibson Cloning
Terms and licenses: Academic/Nonprofit Terms; Industry Terms: Not Available to Industry
Depositor comments: Please note that this plasmid is inherently unstable due to a repeating poly A element. We recommend performing a diagnostic digest on multiple colonies upon receipt. The depositors would like to note the presence of several discrepancies between the depositor sequence and physical plasmid sequence. In particular, the sequences upstream and downstream of the puromycin coding region have 10 bp insertions which do not affect the ability to perform puromycin selection. The sequences for those regions within the physical plasmids are as follows: Upstream of Puro: GAATTCGACCGCCTGTCTCAAGGTGCCACC; Downstream of Puro: GCTTTGAGACTACGCGTGAATTCACTCCTC.
How to cite: LSB-hsa-miR-18a-5p was a gift from Ron Weiss (Addgene plasmid # 103293 ; http://n2t.net/addgene:103293 ; RRID:Addgene_103293)
