[The description below was written by a language model from this plasmid's Addgene catalogue record and pLannotate feature annotations shown in this document.]
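Description:
LSB-hsa-miR-18a-5p is a mammalian expression and synthetic-biology plasmid built on the Low Sensor Backbone (LSB), designed as a two-colour fluorescent sensor of microRNA activity. It is about 11 kb and is propagated in E. coli from a high-copy ColE1/pUC-type origin. It carries both a β-lactamase (ampicillin) gene and an aph(3')-Ia kanamycin resistance gene, and the catalogue entry lists dual selection with both antibiotics. A puromycin N-acetyltransferase coding sequence followed by a rabbit β-globin polyadenylation signal provides selection in mammalian cells. No dedicated promoter upstream of it is annotated in the feature table.

The payload consists of two parallel transcription units, each driven by the human EF-1α core promoter with its intron A and terminated by a β-globin 3' region and poly(A) signal. One unit expresses the red fluorescent protein mKate2 and the other expresses the blue protein EBFP2. Gateway attB4, attB1 and attB2 scars flanking the promoters and coding sequences reflect modular assembly of these units, and the record gives Gibson cloning as the method used for the insert. According to the record, a target site for human miR-18a-5p sits in the 3' UTR of the mKate2 transcript. This site is not separately annotated, but the gap between the mKate2 cassette and its β-globin sequence is consistent with that placement. In cells where miR-18a-5p is active, the mKate2 message is repressed while EBFP2 is unaffected. The mKate2-to-EBFP2 ratio therefore gives an internally normalised readout of miRNA activity.

The depositor notes that the repeated poly(A) elements make the plasmid inherently unstable. The depositor also reports small discrepancies between the deposited sequence and the physical plasmid, including short insertions flanking the puromycin coding region that do not impair puromycin selection.
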