Features (pLannotate 1.2.2; 28 found; start..end, strand, type, name):
     87..675     -  rep_origin     ori: high-copy-number ColE1/pMB1/pBR322/pUC origin of replication
    846..1706    -  CDS            AmpR: β-lactamase; bla; confers resistance to ampicillin, carbenicillin, and related antibiotics
   1707..1778    -  promoter       AmpR promoter: bla
   1857..2456    +  CDS            PuroR: puromycin N-acetyltransferase; pac from Streptomyces alboniger; confers resistance to puromycin
   2461..2541    +  CDS            HBB (fragment): HBB_PONPY - Experimental evidence at transcript level: Swiss-Prot protein existence level 2. Involved in oxygen transport from the lung to the various peripheral tissues. From Pongo pygmaeus (Bornean orangutan).
   2612..2667    +  polyA_signal   β-globin poly(A) signal: rabbit β-globin polyadenylation signal (Gil and Proudfoot, 1987)
   3646..3666    +  protein_bind   attB4: mutant version of attB; core recombination site for the Gateway® BP reaction BP Clonase™
   3734..3945    +  promoter       EF-1α core promoter: core promoter for human elongation factor EF-1α
   3946..4884    +  intron         EF-1α intron A: intron upstream of the start codon of human EF-1α
   4911..4931    +  protein_bind   attB1: mutant version of attB; core recombination site for the Gateway® BP reaction BP Clonase™
   4951..5646    +  CDS            mKate2: mKate2 is a basic (constitutively fluorescent) red fluorescent protein published in 2009, derived from Entacmaea quadricolor. It is reported to be a rapidly-maturing monomer with moderate acid sensitivity.
   5666..5690    -  protein_bind   attB2: mutant version of attB; recombination site for the Gateway® BP reaction BP Clonase™
   5838..5912    +  CDS            HBB (fragment): HBB_PONPY - Experimental evidence at transcript level: Swiss-Prot protein existence level 2. Involved in oxygen transport from the lung to the various peripheral tissues. From Pongo pygmaeus (Bornean orangutan).
   5983..6038    +  polyA_signal   β-globin poly(A) signal: rabbit β-globin polyadenylation signal (Gil and Proudfoot, 1987)
   6422..6447    +  misc_feature   SA: splice acceptor site
   7119..7139    +  protein_bind   attB4: mutant version of attB; core recombination site for the Gateway® BP reaction BP Clonase™
   7207..7418    +  promoter       EF-1α core promoter: core promoter for human elongation factor EF-1α
   7419..8357    +  intron         EF-1α intron A: intron upstream of the start codon of human EF-1α
   8384..8404    +  protein_bind   attB1: mutant version of attB; core recombination site for the Gateway® BP reaction BP Clonase™
   8415..9131    +  CDS            EBFP2: EBFP2 is a basic (constitutively fluorescent) blue fluorescent protein published in 2007, derived from Aequorea victoria. It is reported to be a rapidly-maturing monomer with moderate acid sensitivity.
   9139..9163    -  protein_bind   attB2: mutant version of attB; recombination site for the Gateway® BP reaction BP Clonase™
   9167..9247    +  CDS            HBB (fragment): HBB_PONPY - Experimental evidence at transcript level: Swiss-Prot protein existence level 2. Involved in oxygen transport from the lung to the various peripheral tissues. From Pongo pygmaeus (Bornean orangutan).
   9318..9373    +  polyA_signal   β-globin poly(A) signal: rabbit β-globin polyadenylation signal (Gil and Proudfoot, 1987)
   9756..9778    -  protein_bind   lac operator (fragment): The lac repressor binds to the lac operator to inhibit transcription in E. coli. This inhibition can be relieved by adding lactose or isopropyl-β-D-thiogalactopyranoside (IPTG). lac repressor encoded by lacI
   9782..9812    -  promoter       lac promoter: promoter for the E. coli lac operon
   9827..9848    -  protein_bind   CAP binding site: CAP binding activates transcription in the presence of cAMP. E. coli catabolite activator protein
   9861..9900    -  CDS            lacI (fragment): lac repressor; lacI; The lac repressor binds to the lac operator to inhibit transcription in E. coli. This inhibition can be relieved by adding lactose or isopropyl-β-D-thiogalactopyranoside (IPTG).
  10073..10882   +  CDS            KanR: aminoglycoside phosphotransferase; aph(3')-Ia; confers resistance to kanamycin in bacteria or G418 (Geneticin®) in eukaryotes
>Addgene plasmid #103293 | LSB-hsa-miR-18a-5p | depositor full sequence | sequence record 195635 | Full Sequence
AATTGAGGGGATAACGCAGGAAAGAACATGTGAGCAAAAGGCCAGCAAAAGGCCAGGAACCGTAAAAAGG
CCGCGTTGCTGGCGTTTTTCCATAGGCTCCGCCCCCCTGACGAGCATCACAAAAATCGACGCTCAAGTCA
GAGGTGGCGAAACCCGACAGGACTATAAAGATACCAGGCGTTTCCCCCTGGAAGCTCCCTCGTGCGCTCT
CCTGTTCCGACCCTGCCGCTTACCGGATACCTGTCCGCCTTTCTCCCTTCGGGAAGCGTGGCGCTTTCTC
ATAGCTCACGCTGTAGGTATCTCAGTTCGGTGTAGGTCGTTCGCTCCAAGCTGGGCTGTGTGCACGAACC
CCCCGTTCAGCCCGACCGCTGCGCCTTATCCGGTAACTATCGTCTTGAGTCCAACCCGGTAAGACACGAC
TTATCGCCACTGGCAGCAGCCACTGGTAACAGGATTAGCAGAGCGAGGTATGTAGGCGGTGCTACAGAGT
TCTTGAAGTGGTGGCCTAACTACGGCTACACTAGAAGAACAGTATTTGGTATCTGCGCTCTGCTGAAGCC
AGTTACCTTCGGAAAAAGAGTTGGTAGCTCTTGATCCGGCAAACAAACCACCGCTGGTAGCGGTGGTTTT
TTTGTTTGCAAGCAGCAGATTACGCGCAGAAAAAAAGGATCTCAAGAAGATCCTTTGATCTTTTCTACGG
GGTCTGACGCTCAGTGGAACGAAAACTCACGTTAAGGGATTTTGGTCATGAGATTATCAAAAAGGATCTT
CACCTAGATCCTTTTAAATTAAAAATGAAGTTTTAAATCAATCTAAAGTATATATGAGTAAACTTGGTCT
GACAGTTACCAATGCTTAATCAGTGAGGCACCTATCTCAGCGATCTGTCTATTTCGTTCATCCATAGTTG
CCTGACTCCCCGTCGTGTAGATAACTACGATACGGGAGGGCTTACCATCTGGCCCCAGTGCTGCAATGAT
ACCGCGAGAACCACGCTCACCGGCTCCAGATTTATCAGCAATAAACCAGCCAGCCGGAAGGGCCGAGCGC
AGAAGTGGTCCTGCAACTTTATCCGCCTCCATCCAGTCTATTAATTGTTGCCGGGAAGCTAGAGTAAGTA
GTTCGCCAGTTAATAGTTTGCGCAACGTTGTTGCCATTGCTACAGGCATCGTGGTGTCACGCTCGTCGTT
TGGTATGGCTTCATTCAGCTCCGGTTCCCAACGATCAAGGCGAGTTACATGATCCCCCATGTTGTGCAAA
AAAGCGGTTAGCTCCTTCGGTCCTCCGATCGTTGTCAGAAGTAAGTTGGCCGCAGTGTTATCACTCATGG
TTATGGCAGCACTGCATAATTCTCTTACTGTCATGCCATCCGTAAGATGCTTTTCTGTGACTGGTGAGTA
CTCAACCAAGTCATTCTGAGAATAGTGTATGCGGCGACCGAGTTGCTCTTGCCCGGCGTCAATACGGGAT
AATACCGCGCCACATAGCAGAACTTTAAAAGTGCTCATCATTGGAAAACGTTCTTCGGGGCGAAAACTCT
CAAGGATCTTACCGCTGTTGAGATCCAGTTCGATGTAACCCACTCGTGCACCCAACTGATCTTCAGCATC
TTTTACTTTCACCAGCGTTTCTGGGTGAGCAAAAACAGGAAGGCAAAATGCCGCAAAAAAGGGAATAAGG
GCGACACGGAAATGTTGAATACTCATACTCTTCCTTTTTCAATATTATTGAAGCATTTATCAGGGTTATT
GTCTCATGAGCGGATACATATTTGAATGTAGCTCCGAATTTCTCGAGGGCTTGTCGACGACGGCGGTCTC
CGTCGTCAGGATCATGAATTCGACCCGCCTGCCACCATGACCGAGTACAAGCCCACGGTGCGCCTCGCCA
CCCGCGACGACGTCCCCCGGGCCGTACGCACCCTCGCCGCCGCGTTCGCCGACTACCCCGCCACGCGCCA
CACCGTCGACCCGGACCGCCACATCGAGCGGGTCACCGAGCTGCAAGAACTCTTCCTCACGCGCGTCGGG
CTCGACATCGGCAAGGTGTGGGTCGCGGACGACGGCGCCGCGGTGGCGGTCTGGACCACGCCGGAGAGCG
TCGAAGCGGGGGCGGTGTTCGCCGAGATCGGCCCGCGCATGGCCGAGTTGAGCGGTTCCCGGCTGGCCGC
GCAGCAACAGATGGAAGGCCTCCTGGCGCCGCACCGGCCCAAGGAGCCCGCGTGGTTCCTGGCCACCGTC
GGCGTCTCGCCCGACCACCAGGGCAAGGGTCTGGGCAGCGCCGTCGTGCTCCCCGGAGTGGAGGCGGCCG
AGCGCGCCGGGGTGCCCGCCTTCCTGGAGACATCCGCGCCCCGCAACCTCCCCTTCTACGAGCGGCTCGG
CTTCACCGTCACCGCCGACGTCGAGGTGCCCGAAGGACCGCGCACCTGGTGCATGACCCGCAAGCCCGGT
GCCTGATACGCGTGAATTCACTCCTCAGGTGCAGGCTGCCTATCAGAAGGTGGTGGCTGGTGTGGCCAAT
GCCCTGGCTCACAAATACCACTGAGATCTTTTTCCCTCTGCCAAAAATTATGGGGACATCATGAAGCCCC
TTGAGCATCTGACTTCTGGCTAATAAAGGAAATTTATTTTCATTGCAATAGTGTGTTGGAATTTTTTGTG
TCTCTCACTCGGAAGGACATATGGGAGGGCAAATCATTTAAAACATCAGAATGAGTATTTGGTTTAGAGT
TTGGCAACATATGCCCATATGCTGGCTGCCATGAACAAAGGTTGGCTATAAAGAGGTCATCAGTATATGA
AACAGCCCCCTGCTGTCCATTCCTTATTCCATAGAAAAGCCTTGACTTGAGGTTAGATTTTTTTTATATT
TTGTTTTGTGTTATTTTTTTCTTTAACATCCCTAAAATTTTCCTTACATGTTTTACTAGCCAGATTTTTC
CTCCTCTCCTGACTACTCCCAGTCATAGCTGTCCCTCTTCTCTTATGGAGATCCCTCGACCTGCAGCCCA
AGCTTGAATTCTCTAGAATTACCCTGTTATCCCTATGCTTGGTTTACCGAGCTCTTATTGGTTTTCAAAC
TTCATTGACTGTGCCCAACGCGCCTGGGAGCTCACGGGGACAGCCCCCCCCCAAAGCCCCCAGGGATGTA
ATTACGTCCCTCCCCCGCTAGGGGGCAGCAGCGAGCCGCCCGGGGCTCCGCTCCGGTCCGGCGCTCCCCC
CGCATCCCCGAGCCGGCAGCGTGCGGGGACAGCCCGGGCACGGGGAAGGTGGCACGGGATCGCTTTCCTC
TGAACGCTTCTCGCTGCTCTTTGAGCCTGCAGACACCTGGGGGGATACGGGGAAAAAGCTAGGCTGAAAG
ACCGGTTCTTAGAATGACACGCGCCTGGGAGCTCACGGGGACAGCCCCCCCCCAAAGCCCCCAGGGATGT
AATTACGTCCCTCCCCCGCTAGGGGGCAGCAGCGAGCCGCCCGGGGCTCCGCTCCGGTCCGGCGCTCCCC
CCGCATCCCCGAGCCGGCAGCGTGCGGGGACAGCCCGGGCACGGGGAAGGTGGCACGGGATCGCTTTCCT
CTGAACGCTTCTCGCTGCTCTTTGAGCCTGCAGACACCTGGGGGGATACGGGGAAAAAGCTAACTTCTGA
GACGACAACTTTGTATAGAAAAGTTGGCTCCGAATTCGCCCTTGACAGCAGAGATCCAGTTTGGTTAATT
AATTGGCTCCGGTGCCCGTCAGTGGGCAGAGCGCACATCGCCCACAGTCCCCGAGAAGTTGTGGGGAGGG
GTCGGCAATTGAACCGGTGCCTAGAGAAGGTGGCGCGGGGTAAACTGGGAAAGTGATGTCGTGTACTGGC
TCCGCCTTTTTCCCGAGGGTGGGGGAGAACCGTATATAAGTGCAGTAGTCGCCGTGAACGTTCTTTTTCG
CAACGGGTTTGCCGCCAGAACACAGGTAAGTGCCGTGTGTGGTTCCCGCGGGCCTGGCCTCTTTACGGGT
TATGGCCCTTGCGTGCCTTGAATTACTTCCACCTGGCTGCAGTACGTGATTCTTGATCCCGAGCTTCGGG
TTGGAAGTGGGTGGGAGAGTTCGAGGCCTTGCGCTTAAGGAGCCCCTTCGCCTCGTGCTTGAGTTGAGGC
CTGGCCTGGGCGCTGGGGCCGCCGCGTGCGAATCTGGTGGCACCTTCGCGCCTGTCTCGCTGCTTTCGAT
AAGTCTCTAGCCATTTAAAATTTTTGATGACCTGCTGCGACGCTTTTTTTCTGGCAAGATAGTCTTGTAA
ATGCGGGCCAAGATCTGCACACTGGTATTTCGGTTTTTGGGGCCGCGGGCGGCGACGGGGCCCGTGCGTC
CCAGCGCACATGTTCGGCGAGGCGGGGCCTGCGAGCGCGGCCACCGAGAATCGGACGGGGGTAGTCTCAA
GCTGGCCGGCCTGCTCTGGTGCCTGGCCTCGCGCCGCCGTGTATCGCCCCGCCCTGGGCGGCAAGGCTGG
CCCGGTCGGCACCAGTTGCGTGAGCGGAAAGATGGCCGCTTCCCGGCCCTGCTGCAGGGAGCTCAAAATG
GAGGACGCGGCGCTCGGGAGAGCGGGCGGGTGAGTCACCCACACAAAGGAAAAGGGCCTTTCCGTCCTCA
GCCGTCGCTTCATGTGACTCCACGGAGTACCGGGCGCCGTCCAGGCACCTCGATTAGTTCTCGAGCTTTT
GGAGTACGTCGTCTTTAGGTTGGGGGGAGGGGTTTTATGCGATGGAGTTTCCCCACACTGAGTGGGTGGA
GACTGAAGTTAGGCCAGCTTGGCACTTGATGTAATTCTCCTTGGAATTTGCCCTTTTTGAGTTTGGATCT
TGGTTCATTCTCAAGCCTCAGACAGTGGTTCAAAGTTTTTTTCTTCCATTTCAGGTGTCGTGAGAAGGGC
GAATTCGACCCAAGTTTGTACAAAAAAGCAGGCTGGATCCAGGTGCCACCATGGTGAGCGAGCTGATTAA
GGAGAACATGCACATGAAGCTGTACATGGAGGGCACCGTGAACAACCACCACTTCAAGTGCACATCCGAG
GGCGAAGGCAAGCCCTACGAGGGCACCCAGACCATGAGAATCAAGGCGGTCGAGGGCGGCCCTCTCCCCT
TCGCCTTCGACATCCTGGCTACCAGCTTCATGTACGGCAGCAAAACCTTCATCAACCACACCCAGGGCAT
CCCCGACTTCTTTAAGCAGTCCTTCCCCGAGGGCTTCACATGGGAGAGAGTCACCACATACGAAGATGGG
GGCGTGCTGACCGCTACCCAGGACACCAGCCTCCAGGACGGCTGCCTCATCTACAACGTCAAGATCAGAG
GGGTGAACTTCCCATCCAACGGCCCTGTGATGCAGAAGAAAACACTCGGCTGGGAGGCCTCCACCGAGAC
ACTGTACCCCGCTGACGGCGGCCTGGAAGGCAGAGCCGACATGGCCCTGAAGCTCGTGGGCGGGGGCCAC
CTGATCTGCAACCTTAAGACCACATACAGATCCAAGAAACCCGCTAAGAACCTCAAGATGCCCGGCGTCT
ACTATGTGGACAGGAGACTGGAAAGAATCAAGGAGGCCGACAAAGAGACATACGTCGAGCAGCACGAGGT
GGCTGTGGCCAGATACTGCGACCTCCCTAGCAAACTGGGGCACAAACTTAATTGAGAATTCTACCACCCA
GCTTTCTTGTACAAAGTGGTACGTCTCAAGACCAGAGGTCTCTGCTTCGGCCTTGCTATCTGCACTAGAT
GCACCTTACTATCTGCACTAGATGCACCTTACTATCTGCACTAGATGCACCTTACTATCTGCACTAGATG
CACCTTACAACCAGAAGAGACCTGTGCTTCACTCCTCAGGTGCAGGCTGCCTATCAGAAGGTGGTGGCTG
GTGTGGCCAATGCCCTGGCTCACAAATACCACTGAGATCTTTTTCCCTCTGCCAAAAATTATGGGGACAT
CATGAAGCCCCTTGAGCATCTGACTTCTGGCTAATAAAGGAAATTTATTTTCATTGCAATAGTGTGTTGG
AATTTTTTGTGTCTCTCACTCGGAAGGACATATGGGAGGGCAAATCATTTAAAACATCAGAATGAGTATT
TGGTTTAGAGTTTGGCAACATATGCCCATATGCTGGCTGCCATGAACAAAGGTTGGCTATAAAGAGGTCA
TCAGTATATGAAACAGCCCCCTGCTGTCCATTCCTTATTCCATAGAAAAGCCTTGACTTGAGGTTAGATT
TTTTTTATATTTTGTTTTGTGTTATTTTTTTCTTTAACATCCCTAAAATTTTCCTTACATGTTTTACTAG
CCAGATTTTTCCTCCTCTCCTGACTACTCCCAGTCATAGCTGTCCCTCTTCTCTTATGGAGATCCCGAGC
GGTGCGTTTTTATGCTTGTAGTATTGTATAATGTTTTTAAGATCCAAGCTTCTGACCTCTTCTCTTCCTC
CCACAGGGCCTCGAGACAATTGCATCGATGGTACCAGTGAAAGTCTGCAATGAATTCGAGTTGGCGCGCC
TGTCATTCTAAATCTCTCTTTCAGCCTAAAGCTTTTTCCCCGTATCCCCCCAGGTGTCTGCAGGCTCAAA
GAGCAGCGAGAAGCGTTCAGAGGAAAGCGATCCCGTGCCACCTTCCCCGTGCCCGGGCTGTCCCCGCACG
CTGCCGGCTCGGGGATGCGGGGGGAGCGCCGGACCGGAGCGGAGCCCCGGGCGGCTCGCTGCTGCCCCCT
AGCGGGGGAGGGACGTAATTACATCCCTGGGGGCTTTGGGAGGGGGCTGTCCCCGTGAGCTCCCAGGCGC
GCCTGTCATTCTAAATCTCTCTTTCAGCCTAAAGCTTTTTCCCCGTATCCCCCCAGGTGTCTGCAGGCTC
AAAGAGCAGCGAGAAGCGTTCAGAGGAAAGCGATCCCGTGCCACCTTCCCCGTGCCCGGGCTGTCCCCGC
ACGCTGCCGGCTCGGGGATGCGGGGGGAGCGCCGGACCGGAGCGGAGCCCCGGGCGGCTCGCTGCTGCCC
CCTAGCGGGGGAGGGACGTAATTACATCCCTGGGGGCTTTGGGGGGGGGCTGTCCCCGTGAGCTCCCAGG
CGCGCCAACTCGGTACCGTATCGATGTCGACGTTAACGCTAGTGATATCAACTTTGTATAGAAAAGTTGG
CTCCGAATTCGCCCTTGACAGCAGAGATCCAGTTTGGTTAATTAATTGGCTCCGGTGCCCGTCAGTGGGC
AGAGCGCACATCGCCCACAGTCCCCGAGAAGTTGTGGGGAGGGGTCGGCAATTGAACCGGTGCCTAGAGA
AGGTGGCGCGGGGTAAACTGGGAAAGTGATGTCGTGTACTGGCTCCGCCTTTTTCCCGAGGGTGGGGGAG
AACCGTATATAAGTGCAGTAGTCGCCGTGAACGTTCTTTTTCGCAACGGGTTTGCCGCCAGAACACAGGT
AAGTGCCGTGTGTGGTTCCCGCGGGCCTGGCCTCTTTACGGGTTATGGCCCTTGCGTGCCTTGAATTACT
TCCACCTGGCTGCAGTACGTGATTCTTGATCCCGAGCTTCGGGTTGGAAGTGGGTGGGAGAGTTCGAGGC
CTTGCGCTTAAGGAGCCCCTTCGCCTCGTGCTTGAGTTGAGGCCTGGCCTGGGCGCTGGGGCCGCCGCGT
GCGAATCTGGTGGCACCTTCGCGCCTGTCTCGCTGCTTTCGATAAGTCTCTAGCCATTTAAAATTTTTGA
TGACCTGCTGCGACGCTTTTTTTCTGGCAAGATAGTCTTGTAAATGCGGGCCAAGATCTGCACACTGGTA
TTTCGGTTTTTGGGGCCGCGGGCGGCGACGGGGCCCGTGCGTCCCAGCGCACATGTTCGGCGAGGCGGGG
CCTGCGAGCGCGGCCACCGAGAATCGGACGGGGGTAGTCTCAAGCTGGCCGGCCTGCTCTGGTGCCTGGC
CTCGCGCCGCCGTGTATCGCCCCGCCCTGGGCGGCAAGGCTGGCCCGGTCGGCACCAGTTGCGTGAGCGG
AAAGATGGCCGCTTCCCGGCCCTGCTGCAGGGAGCTCAAAATGGAGGACGCGGCGCTCGGGAGAGCGGGC
GGGTGAGTCACCCACACAAAGGAAAAGGGCCTTTCCGTCCTCAGCCGTCGCTTCATGTGACTCCACGGAG
TACCGGGCGCCGTCCAGGCACCTCGATTAGTTCTCGAGCTTTTGGAGTACGTCGTCTTTAGGTTGGGGGG
AGGGGTTTTATGCGATGGAGTTTCCCCACACTGAGTGGGTGGAGACTGAAGTTAGGCCAGCTTGGCACTT
GATGTAATTCTCCTTGGAATTTGCCCTTTTTGAGTTTGGATCTTGGTTCATTCTCAAGCCTCAGACAGTG
GTTCAAAGTTTTTTTCTTCCATTTCAGGTGTCGTGAGAAGGGCGAATTCGACCCAAGTTTGTACAAAAAA
GCAGGCTCGCCACCATGGTGAGCAAGGGCGAGGAGCTGTTCACCGGGGTGGTGCCCATCCTGGTCGAGCT
GGACGGCGACGTAAACGGCCACAAGTTCAGCGTGAGGGGCGAGGGCGAGGGCGATGCCACCAACGGCAAG
CTGACCCTGAAGTTCATCTGCACCACCGGCAAGCTGCCCGTGCCCTGGCCCACCCTCGTGACCACCCTGA
GCCACGGCGTGCAGTGCTTCGCCCGCTACCCCGACCACATGAAGCAGCACGACTTCTTCAAGTCCGCCAT
GCCCGAAGGCTACGTCCAGGAGCGCACCATCTTCTTCAAGGACGACGGCACCTACAAGACCCGCGCCGAG
GTGAAGTTCGAGGGCGACACCCTAGTGAACCGCATCGAGCTGAAGGGCGTCGACTTCAAGGAGGACGGCA
ACATCCTGGGGCACAAGCTGGAGTACAACTTCAACAGCCACAACATCTATATCATGGCCGTCAAGCAGAA
GAACGGCATCAAGGTGAACTTCAAGATCCGCCACAACGTGGAGGACGGCAGCGTGCAGCTCGCCGACCAC
TACCAGCAGAACACCCCCATCGGCGACGGCCCCGTGCTGCTGCCCGACAGCCACTACCTGAGCACCCAGT
CCGTGCTGAGCAAAGACCCCAACGAGAAGCGCGATCACATGGTCCTGCTGGAGTTCCGCACCGCCGCCGG
GATCACTCTCGGCATGGACGAGCTGTACAAGTAATACCACCCAGCTTTCTTGTACAAAGTGGTACGCGTG
AATTCACTCCTCAGGTGCAGGCTGCCTATCAGAAGGTGGTGGCTGGTGTGGCCAATGCCCTGGCTCACAA
ATACCACTGAGATCTTTTTCCCTCTGCCAAAAATTATGGGGACATCATGAAGCCCCTTGAGCATCTGACT
TCTGGCTAATAAAGGAAATTTATTTTCATTGCAATAGTGTGTTGGAATTTTTTGTGTCTCTCACTCGGAA
GGACATATGGGAGGGCAAATCATTTAAAACATCAGAATGAGTATTTGGTTTAGAGTTTGGCAACATATGC
CCATATGCTGGCTGCCATGAACAAAGGTTGGCTATAAAGAGGTCATCAGTATATGAAACAGCCCCCTGCT
GTCCATTCCTTATTCCATAGAAAAGCCTTGACTTGAGGTTAGATTTTTTTTATATTTTGTTTTGTGTTAT
TTTTTTCTTTAACATCCCTAAAATTTTCCTTACATGTTTTACTAGCCAGATTTTTCCTCCTCTCCTGACT
ACTCCCAGTCATAGCTGTCCCTCTTCTCTTATGGAGATCCCTCGACCTGCAGCCCAAGCTTGGCGTAATC
ATGGTCATAGCTGTTTCCTGTGTGAAATTGTTATCCGCTCACAATTCCACACAACATACGAGCCGGAAGC
ATAAAGTGTAAAGCCTGGGGTGCCTAATGAGTGAGCTAACTCACATTAATTGCGTTGCGCTCACTGCCCG
CTTTCCAGTCGGGAAACCTGTCGTGCCAGCGGATCGACAGTACTAAGCTTGGTCTAATACCCAATCTCTC
GTCTTATCCAGATGTTTTATACGCCTCTGGCCCGTGTCTCAAAATCTCTGATGTTACATTGCACAAGATA
AAATAATATCATCATGAACAATAAAACTGTCTGCTTACATAAACAGTAATACAAGGGGTGTTATGAGCCA
TATTCAACGGGAAACGTCGAGGCCGCGATTAAATTCCAACATGGATGCTGATTTATATGGGTATAAATGG
GCTCGCGATAATGTCGGGCAATCAGGTGCGACAATCTATCGCTTGTATGGGAAGCCCGATGCGCCAGAGT
TGTTTCTGAAACATGGCAAAGGTAGCGTTGCCAATGATGTTACAGATGAGATGGTCAGACTAAACTGGCT
GACGGAATTTATGCCTCTTCCGACCATCAAGCATTTTATCCGTACTCCTGATGATGCATGGTTACTCACC
ACTGCGATCCCCGGAAAAACAGCATTCCAGGTATTAGAAGAATATCCTGATTCAGGTGAAAATATTGTTG
ATGCGCTGGCAGTGTTCCTGCGCCGGTTGCATTCGATTCCTGTTTGTAATTGTCCTTTTAACAGCGATCG
CGTATTTCGTCTCGCTCAGGCGCAATCACGAATGAATAACGGTTTGGTTGATGCGAGTGATTTTGATGAC
GAGCGTAATGGCTGGCCTGTTGAACAAGTCTGGAAAGAAATGCATAAACTTTTGCCATTCTCACCGGATT
CAGTCGTCACTCATGGTGATTTCTCACTTGATAACCTTATTTTTGACGAGGGGAAATTAATAGGTTGTAT
TGATGTTGGACGAGTCGGAATCGCAGACCGATACCAGGATCTTGCCATCCTATGGAACTGCCTCGGTGAG
TTTTCTCCTTCATTACAGAAACGGCTTTTTCAAAAATATGGTATTGATAATCCTGATATGAATAAATTGC
AGTTTCATTTGATGCTCGATGAGTTTTTCTAATCAGAATTGGTTAATTGGTTGTAACACTGGCAGAGCAT
TACGCTGACTTGACGGGACGGCGCAAGCTCATGACCAAAATCCCTTAACGTGAGTTACGCGTCGTTCCAC
TGAGCGTCAGAGGTATCACTAGTATTACAGAGGTAAGTTATAACAGTCGCCTAACCC
