>Addgene plasmid #103293 | LSB-hsa-miR-18a-5p | depositor partial sequence | sequence record 195636 | hsa-miR-18a-5p target
CTATCTGCACTAGATGCACCTTA
