>Addgene plasmid #103293 | LSB-hsa-miR-18a-5p | addgene partial sequence | sequence record 270313 | mKate2-F 5'-ACCCGCTAAGAACCTCAAGA-3'
ATCAAGGAGGCCGACAAAGAGACATACGTCGAGCAGCACGAGGTGGCTGTGGCCAGATACTGCGACCTCC
CTAGCAAACTGGGGCACAAACTTAATTGAGAATTCTACCACCCAGCTTTCTTGTACAAAGTGGTACGTCT
CAAGACCAGAGGTCTCTGCTTTCAGATAACCAGAAGGAGCACTTAGGGCAGTCCAGAAGGAGCACTTAGG
GCAGTCCAGAAGGAGCACTTAGGGCAGTCCAGAAGGAGCACTTAGGGCAGTCAACCAGAAGAGACCTGTG
CTTCACTCCTCAGGTGCAGGCTGCCTATCAGAAGGTGGTGGCTGGTGTGGCCAATGCCCTGGCTCACAAA
TACCACTGAGATCTTTTTCCCTCTGCCAAAAATTATGGGGACATCATGAAGCCCCTTGAGCATCTGACTT
CTGGCTAATAAAGGAAATTTATTTTCATTGCAATAGTGTGTTGGAATTTTTTGTGTCTCTCACTCGGAAG
GACATATGGGAGGGCAAATCATTTAAAACATCAGAATGAGTATTTGGTTTAGAGTTTGGCAACATATGCC
CATATGCTGGCTGCCATGAACAAAGGTTGGCTATAAAGAGGTCATCAGTATATGAAACAGCCCCCTGCTG
TCCATTCCTTATT
